Addgene plasmid #26131: pBS-elav-2
Depositing lab: Phillip Newmark. Depositing organization: University of Illinois at Urbana-Champaign. Publication: A functional genomic screen in planarians identifies novel regulators of germ cell development. Wang Y, Stary JM, Wilhelm JE, Newmark PA. Genes Dev. 2010 Sep 15. 24(18):2081-92. 10.1101/gad.1951010 PubMed 20844018.
Backbone
  Vector backbone: pBluescript II SK(+)
  Backbone size w/o insert (bp): 3000
  Vector type: cloning
Growth in bacteria
  Bacterial resistance: Ampicillin, 100 μg/mL
  Growth temperature: 37°C
  Growth strain: DH5alpha
  Copy number: High Copy
Gene/Insert
  Gene/Insert name: Smed-elav2 (alt name: elav2)
  Species: Schmidtea mediterranea
  Insert size (bp): 1877
  GenBank ID: HM639987
  Cloning method: Restriction Enzyme; 5′ cloning site EcoRI (not destroyed); 3′ cloning site NotI (not destroyed)
  Sequencing primers: 5′ T7; 3′ T3
Terms and licenses: Academic/Nonprofit Terms; Industry Terms: Not Available to Industry
How to cite: pBS-elav-2 was a gift from Phillip Newmark (Addgene plasmid # 26131 ; http://n2t.net/addgene:26131 ; RRID:Addgene_26131)
