[The description below was written by a language model from this plasmid's Addgene catalogue record.]
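Description:
pBS-elav-2 is a bacterial cloning plasmid built on pBluescript II SK(+), a roughly 3 kb high-copy phagemid that is propagated in standard E. coli cloning strains under ampicillin selection. No feature table accompanies the record, so backbone elements can only be described in general terms. pBluescript II vectors typically carry a pUC-type origin responsible for the high copy number, an f1 origin for single-stranded DNA production, the AmpR (beta-lactamase) marker, and a polylinker within a lacZα fragment that is flanked by opposing T7 and T3 phage RNA polymerase promoters.

The insert is an 1877 bp sequence of Smed-elav2 (elav2) from the planarian flatworm Schmidtea mediterranea, placed between the EcoRI and NotI sites of the polylinker. Both sites are retained, so the fragment can be excised or moved to other vectors. By name the gene belongs to the ELAV family of RNA-binding proteins. The record does not state whether the clone covers the complete coding region, nor which strand each phage promoter would transcribe. The listed T7 and T3 sequencing primers are consistent with the insert lying between the two promoters.

The plasmid has no eukaryotic promoter, tag or reporter on record and is classified simply as a cloning vector, so it serves as a cDNA source rather than an expression construct. It derives from a functional genomic screen for regulators of germ cell development in planarians. In that setting, clones of this type are commonly used as templates for in vitro transcription of riboprobes for in situ hybridization or of RNA for knockdown experiments, although the record does not specify the intended use.
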