>Addgene plasmid #26131 | pBS-elav-2 | depositor partial sequence | sequence record 12272 | Author sequence
ATTTAAAAACATTTTTAATGTCTATATACAACAATACAGAAAGAATAGAAGAAAAGATGAGTAACAATAG
TAGCAGTTCTACGAAATCATCTTCTCCACGTCAAACAGCATCAGGAGATACTGGGGACCTTTACGATAGA
AAATCTAATTTATCCAATAGTTTAGATAACAAAACCAATCTCATAGTGAATTATTTGCCACCAAATATGA
CTCAAGAAGAAGTGAGAGCTTTATTTTCAAGCATCGGTGTTGTTGAAAGTTGCAAACTAGTTCGGGATAA
GACAACAGGAGAAAGTCTTGGTTATTCATTTGTTAAATATCTCAACTATCCAGATGCTGAAAAAGCTATA
AGAACTTTGAATGGCCTCAGGCTTCAAAATAAAACCATCAAAGTATCTTTAGCAAGACCAAGTTCAGAAG
CCATAAAGGGAGCCAATTTATACATTTGTGGATTACCAAAAAAAATGACCCAAATGGAGCTAGAAAATCT
TTTTTCGCAATGTGGCAAAATTATTACAGCCCGGATACTCTATGATAATAAAACTGGCCTTTCTCGAGGT
GTGGCTTTTATACGATTTGATCAGAGGTCAGAAGCTCAACTAGCAATCAAAAAATTGAACAGCTACCAGC
CAGAAAATTCAACTGAACCTATTATTGTAAAATTCGCCAATTCACCAAGTACAAGTCGACAGGACAATAT
TAGTTTAGCAATTCTAAAGCAAGCTGCACAAATACCAAATCAAAATGCCCAATCAGCTAATCCACAATCA
CGGTCTAGCCTAATTAGCCCCCTTCAGCAGTTAGCATCAGTTGCAAGATTGAAATATCCTACATCGATGG
ATTTTATGCCCTCGTTAACCGGCAACAATTCTTTATTAGCCCCTGCTTTTGCAGCCAGCACAGGCGCTTT
GACAGCAACAGGATGGTGCATATTTGTTTATAATCTCGCACCAGAAACTGATGATGCAACACTTTGGCAA
TTGTTTGGACCATTTGGAGCTGTACAAACCGTGAAAATCATTCGAGACACTGCCACTAACAAATGTAAAG
GCTTTGGATTTGTCACCATGAGCAATTACGAAGAGGCTTTATTAGCAATTCAATCTTTGAATGGTTTCAC
ACTTGGAAATCGAATTCTCCAGGTATCCTTTAAAACGACACCCAATCCGAAAATTAAAACTTCAAGCACC
AGTCCTCCTCCAATGAGTCCGTTACCAAACATCAATCTCAATGCTCAACCACAACAAGCTTAAGTTTATA
CACAAATTTACTTTTATTGGTATTTACGTCTCGTTTGGGTTTTTTATTTTTACAATTCTTGCAAATGTAA
GTTGGCTATTTCGATATTATGATACTCTTGAAACTTTCTGACATTATGTTTATTATTAAGTTTACCTTCA
TTATTGTTTTTATATGTTTGTTGGGTTTTTTCTTAGGTGATATTTTATTGGATAGTTGATTTTCCTTTCA
CTCGCAAAACTGGAGAAAATTGGCGAATAGTATTTTTTTGTTAGTTTTTATTATTATTGTTGATTAATTT
TTTGTTTTTTCAGAATTTCTATTCATGGTTTTCATTTTTTAATTTAATTAAAGGTATTCAATTATTAATG
AAGTTTGGATTACTGAAATATAATTAATTAAATTTTAAAAAAAATATGCGGTTTTCTATGTAAATTGGAA
TTGGCTGAAATTCCGATCATTTAGTAAAAGAGCTGTTTATTAACGTGAATGCATTTTTGAATGTTACTTC
TGAACCCCTGTATGGTAGATTGTTGGAATTTATTCCAAATTTCAATAATTTTATGTAACTAACCTCTCAG
TAGACAATTTTGATTGGATTAAATTGAGTTTTTTGACAAAAAAAAAAAAAAAAAATG
