>Addgene plasmid #26131 | pBS-elav-2 | addgene partial sequence | sequence record 32239 | 26131 with T7
CGACGGTATCGATAAGCTTGATATCGAATTCCGTTGCTGTCGATTTAAAAAACATTTTTAATGTCTATAT
ACAACAATACAGAAAGAATAGAAGAAAAGATGAGTAACAATAGTAGCAGTTCTACGAAATCATCTTCTCC
ACGTCAAACAGCATCAGGAGATACTGGGGACCTTTACGATAGAAAATCTAATTTATCCAATAGTTTAGAT
AACAAAACCAATCTCATAGTGAATTATTTGCCACCAAATATGACTCAAGAAGAAGTGAGAGCTTTATTTT
CAAGCATCGGTGTTGTTGAAAGTTGCAAACTAGTTCGGGATAAGACAACAGGAGAAAGTCTTGGTTATTC
ATTTGTTAAATATCTCAACTATCCAGATGCTGAAAAAGCTATAAGAACTTTGAATGGCCTCAGGCTTCAA
AATAAAACCATCAAAGTATCTTTAGCAAGACCAAGTTCAGAAGCCATAAAGGGAGCCAATTTATACATTT
GTGGATTACCAAAAAAAATGACCCAAATGGAACTAGAAAATCTTTTTTCGCAATGTGGCAAAATTATTAC
AGCCCGGATACTCTATGATAATAAAACTGGCCTTTCTCGAGGTGTGGCTTTTATACGATTTGATCAGAGG
TCAGAAGCTCAACTAGCAATCAAAAAATTGAACAGCTACCAGCCAGAAAATTCAACTGAACCTATTATTG
TAAAATTCGCCAATTCACCAAGTACAAGTCGACAGGACAATATTAGTTTAGCAATTCTAAAGCAAGCTGC
ACAAATACCAAATCAAAATGCCCAATCAGCTAATCCACAATCACGGTCTAGCCTAATTAGCCCCCTTCAG
CAGTTAGCATCAGTTGCAAGATTGAAATATCCTACATCGATGGATTTTATGCCCTCGTTAACCGGC
